Addgene plasmid #11085: pDEST-HisMBP
Purpose: (Empty Backbone)
Depositing lab: David Waugh. Depositing organization: National Cancer Institute (NCI). Publication: Gateway vectors for the production of combinatorially-tagged His6-MBP fusion proteins in the cytoplasm and periplasm of Escherichia coli. Nallamsetty S, Austin BP, Penrose KJ, Waugh DS. Protein Sci. 2005 Dec . 14(12):2964-71. 10.1110/ps.051718605 PubMed 16322578.
Backbone
  Vector backbone: pMal-C2
  Backbone manufacturer: New England Biolabs
  Backbone size (bp): 6000
  Vector type: Bacterial Expression
  Promoter: Tac (lactose/IPTG inducible)
  Tag / fusion protein: 6xHis (N terminal on backbone); MBP (N terminal on backbone)
Growth in bacteria
  Bacterial resistance: Chloramphenicol and Ampicillin, 25 & 100 μg/mL
  Growth temperature: 37°C
  Growth strain: DB3.1
  Growth instructions: plasmid must be grown in gyrA mutant resistant to the toxin CcdB
  Copy number: Low Copy
Gene/Insert
  Cloning method: Gateway Cloning
  Sequencing primers: 5′ MBP-F; 3′ M13_pUC_fwd; M13-F20
Terms and licenses: Academic/Nonprofit Terms; Industry Terms: Not Available to Industry
Depositor comments: The MBP ORF can be sequenced using 5'-GAG CGG ATA ACA ATT TCA CAC AGG-3' as a tac promoter sequencing primer (in the forward direction). To sequence inserts fused to the C-terminus of MBP, the primers are 5'-GAT GAA GCC CTG AAA GAC GCG CAG-3' (forward) and 5'-GCA AGG CGA TTA AGT TGG GTA ACG C-3' (reverse).
How to cite: pDEST-HisMBP was a gift from David Waugh (Addgene plasmid # 11085 ; http://n2t.net/addgene:11085 ; RRID:Addgene_11085)
