[The description below was written by a language model from this plasmid's Addgene catalogue record and the feature table of its GenBank file.]
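Description:
pDEST-HisMBP is an empty Gateway destination vector for bacterial expression, built on the pMal-C2 backbone and designed to produce proteins in E. coli as N-terminal His6-MBP fusions. Transcription is driven by the tac promoter, a trp/lac UV5 hybrid controlled by an adjacent lac operator. The plasmid carries its own lacI gene under the lacIq promoter, so expression stays repressed until lactose or IPTG is added. A 6xHis tag lies just downstream of the promoter. The maltose-binding protein coding region that follows is not annotated as a feature in the sequence record, although the MBP-F primer site and the catalogue fields indicate its position. rrnB T1 and T2 terminators lie beyond the cassette.

Downstream of MBP sits the Gateway cassette, in which attR1 and attR2 flank a chloramphenicol acetyltransferase gene with its own promoter and the ccdB gyrase toxin gene. In an LR reaction, an entry clone's insert replaces this cassette, placing the gene of interest in frame at the C-terminus of His6-MBP. Loss of ccdB provides counter-selection against unrecombined vector in ordinary strains. Because of ccdB, the empty vector can be propagated only in a CcdB-resistant gyrA mutant host, with chloramphenicol and ampicillin both available for selection. AmpR remains the marker after recombination.

Replication relies on a ColE1/pBR322-type origin together with rop and the bom region, consistent with the listed low copy number. An M13 origin is also present, allowing single-stranded DNA production. The annotated sequence is 8447 bp, whereas the catalogue lists a backbone size of about 6000 bp. The His tag is a standard handle for affinity purification, and MBP is widely used as a solubility-enhancing fusion partner.
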