LOCUS       Exported 8447 bp ds-DNA circular SYN 12-MAY-2021
DEFINITION  synthetic circular DNA
ACCESSION   .
VERSION     .
KEYWORDS    pDEST-HisMBP
SOURCE      synthetic DNA construct
  ORGANISM  synthetic DNA construct
REFERENCE   1 (bases 1 to 8447)
  AUTHORS   Nallamsetty S, Austin BP, Penrose KJ, Waugh DS
  TITLE     Gateway vectors for the production of combinatorially-tagged
            His6-MBP fusion proteins in the cytoplasm and periplasm of
            Escherichia coli.
  JOURNAL   Protein Sci. 2005 Dec . 14(12):2964-71.
  PUBMED    16322578
REFERENCE   2 (bases 1 to 8447)
  AUTHORS   .
  TITLE     Direct Submission
  JOURNAL   Exported May 12, 2021 from SnapGene Server 1.1.58
            http://www.snapgene.com
FEATURES             Location/Qualifiers
     source          1..8447
                     /organism="synthetic DNA construct"
                     /mol_type="other DNA"
     CDS             complement(129..434)
                     /codon_start=1
                     /gene="ccdB"
                     /product="CcdB, a bacterial toxin that poisons DNA gyrase"
                     /label=ccdB
                     /note="Plasmids containing the ccdB gene cannot be
                     propagated in standard E. coli strains."
                     /translation="MQFKVYTYKRESRYRLFVDVQSDIIDTPGRRMVIPLASARLLSDK
                     VSRELYPVVHIGDESWRMMTTDMASVPVSVIGEEVADLSHRENDIKNAINLMFWGI"
     primer_bind     complement(231..250)
                     /label=ccdB-fwd
                     /note="ccdB gene, forward primer"
     CDS             complement(776..1435)
                     /codon_start=1
                     /gene="cat"
                     /product="chloramphenicol acetyltransferase"
                     /label=CmR
                     /note="confers resistance to chloramphenicol"
                     /translation="MEKKITGYTTVDISQWHRKEHFEAFQSVAQCTYNQTVQLDITAFL
                     KTVKKNKHKFYPAFIHILARLMNAHPEFRMAMKDGELVIWDSVHPCYTVFHEQTETFSS
                     LWSEYHDDFRQFLHIYSQDVACYGENLAYFPKGFIENMFFVSANPWVSFTSFDLNVANM
                     DNFFAPVFTMGKYYTQGDKVLMPLAIQVHHAVCDGFHVGRMLNELQQYCDEWQGGA"
     primer_bind     1350..1369
                     /label=CAT-R
                     /note="Chloramphenicol resistance gene, reverse primer"
     promoter        complement(1436..1538)
                     /label=cat promoter
                     /note="promoter of the E. coli cat gene encoding
                     chloramphenicol acetyltransferase"
     protein_bind    complement(1712..1836)
                     /gene="mutant version of attR"
                     /label=attR1
                     /bound_moiety="LR Clonase(TM)"
                     /note="recombination site for the Gateway(R) LR reaction"
     primer_bind     complement(1849..1872)
                     /label=MBP-F
                     /note="Maltose binding protein, forward primer"
     regulatory      1980..1989
                     /regulatory_class="other"
                     /note="vertebrate consensus sequence for strong initiation
                     of translation (Kozak, 1987)"
     CDS             complement(2938..2955)
                     /codon_start=1
                     /product="6xHis affinity tag"
                     /label=6xHis
                     /translation="HHHHHH"
     primer_bind     complement(3023..3045)
                     /label=M13/pUC Reverse
                     /note="In lacZ gene"
     protein_bind    3034..3050
                     /label=lac operator
                     /bound_moiety="lac repressor encoded by lacI"
                     /note="The lac repressor binds to the lac operator to
                     inhibit transcription in E. coli. This inhibition can be
                     relieved by adding lactose or
                     isopropyl-beta-D-thiogalactopyranoside (IPTG)."
     promoter        complement(3058..3086)
                     /label=tac promoter
                     /note="strong E. coli promoter; hybrid between the trp and
                     lac UV5 promoters"
     CDS             complement(3329..4411)
                     /codon_start=1
                     /gene="lacI"
                     /product="lac repressor"
                     /label=lacI
                     /note="The lac repressor binds to the lac operator to
                     inhibit transcription in E. coli. This inhibition can be
                     relieved by adding lactose or
                     isopropyl-beta-D-thiogalactopyranoside (IPTG)."
                     /translation="MKPVTLYDVAEYAGVSYQTVSRVVNQASHVSAKTREKVEAAMAEL
                     NYIPNRVAQQLAGKQSLLIGVATSSLALHAPSQIVAAIKSRADQLGASVVVSMVERSGV
                     EACKAAVHNLLAQRVSGLIINYPLDDQDAIAVEAACTNVPALFLDVSDQTPINSIIFSH
                     EDGTRLGVEHLVALGHQQIALLAGPLSSVSARLRLAGWHKYLTRNQIQPIAEREGDWSA
                     MSGFQQTMQMLNEGIVPTAMLVANDQMALGAMRAITESGLRVGADISVVGYDDTEDSSC
                     YIPPLTTIKQDFRLLGQTSVDRLLQLSQGQAVKGNQLLPVSLVKRKTTLAPNTQTASPR
                     ALADSLMQLARQVSRLESGQ"
     primer_bind     4373..4392
                     /label=LacI-R
                     /note="LacI, reverse primer"
     promoter        complement(4412..4489)
                     /gene="lacI (mutant)"
                     /label=lacIq promoter
                     /note="In the lacIq allele, a single base change in the
                     promoter boosts expression of the lacI gene about 10-fold."
     CDS             4985..5176
                     /codon_start=1
                     /gene="rop"
                     /product="Rop protein, which maintains plasmids at low copy
                     number"
                     /label=rop
                     /translation="MTKQEKTALNMARFIRSQTLTLLEKLNELDADEQADICESLHDHA
                     DELYRSCLARFGDDGENL"
     primer_bind     complement(5170..5192)
                     /label=pGEX 3'
                     /note="pGEX vectors, reverse primer"
     misc_feature    5278..5418
                     /label=bom
                     /note="basis of mobility region from pBR322"
     primer_bind     5333..5352
                     /label=pRS-marker
                     /note="pRS vectors, use to sequence yeast selectable
                     marker"
     primer_bind     complement(5433..5450)
                     /label=L4440
                     /note="L4440 vector, forward primer"
     rep_origin      complement(5604..6192)
                     /direction=LEFT
                     /label=ori
                     /note="high-copy-number ColE1/pMB1/pBR322/pUC origin of
                     replication"
     primer_bind     complement(5684..5703)
                     /label=pBR322ori-F
                     /note="pBR322 origin, forward primer"
     rep_origin      6303..6816
                     /direction=RIGHT
                     /label=M13 ori
                     /note="M13 bacteriophage origin of replication; arrow
                     indicates direction of (+) strand synthesis"
     primer_bind     complement(6390..6409)
                     /label=F1ori-R
                     /note="F1 origin, reverse primer"
     primer_bind     6600..6621
                     /label=F1ori-F
                     /note="F1 origin, forward primer"
     CDS             complement(6858..7718)
                     /codon_start=1
                     /gene="bla"
                     /product="beta-lactamase"
                     /label=AmpR
                     /note="confers resistance to ampicillin, carbenicillin, and
                     related antibiotics"
                     /translation="MSIQHFRVALIPFFAAFCLPVFAHPETLVKVKDAEDQLGARVGYI
                     ELDLNSGKILESFRPEERFPMMSTFKVLLCGAVLSRVDAGQEQLGRRIHYSQNDLVEYS
                     PVTEKHLTDGMTVRELCSAAITMSDNTAANLLLTTIGGPKELTAFLHNMGDHVTRLDRW
                     EPELNEAIPNDERDTTMPVAMATTLRKLLTGELLTLASRQQLIDWMEADKVAGPLLRSA
                     LPAGWFIADKSGAGERGSRGIIAALGPDGKPSRIVVIYTTGSQATMDERNRQIAEIGAS
                     LIKHW"
     primer_bind     7481..7500
                     /label=Amp-R
                     /note="Ampicillin resistance gene, reverse primer"
     promoter        complement(7719..7810)
                     /gene="bla"
                     /label=AmpR promoter
     terminator      7829..7856
                     /label=rrnB T2 terminator
                     /note="transcription terminator T2 from the E. coli rrnB
                     gene"
     terminator      7948..8034
                     /gene="Escherichia coli rrnB"
                     /label=rrnB T1 terminator
                     /note="transcription terminator T1 from the E. coli rrnB
                     gene"
     primer_bind     8187..8204
                     /label=pBAD Reverse
                     /note="For vectors with E. coli araBAD promoter, reverse
                     primer"
     primer_bind     8368..8390
                     /label=M13/pUC Forward
                     /note="In lacZ gene"
     primer_bind     8382..8399
                     /label=M13 Forward
                     /note="In lacZ gene. Also called M13-F20 or M13 (-21)
                     Forward"
     primer_bind     8383..8399
                     /label=M13 fwd
                     /note="common sequencing primer, one of multiple similar
                     variants"
     protein_bind    8411..88
                     /gene="mutant version of attR"
                     /label=attR2
                     /bound_moiety="LR Clonase(TM)"
                     /note="recombination site for the Gateway(R) LR reaction"
ORIGIN
        1 atgatataaa tatcaatata ttaaattaga ttttgcataa aaaacagact acataatact
       61 gtaaaacaca acatatccag tcactatggt cgacctgcag actggctgtg tataagggag
      121 cctgacattt atattcccca gaacatcagg ttaatggcgt ttttgatgtc attttcgcgg
      181 tggctgagat cagccacttc ttccccgata acggagaccg gcacactggc catatcggtg
      241 gtcatcatgc gccagctttc atccccgata tgcaccaccg ggtaaagttc acgggagact
      301 ttatctgaca gcagacgtgc actggccagg gggatcacca tccgtcgccc gggcgtgtca
      361 ataatatcac tctgtacatc cacaaacaga cgataacggc tctctctttt ataggtgtaa
      421 accttaaact gcatttcacc agcccctgtt ctcgtcagca aaagagccgt tcatttcaat
      481 aaaccgggcg acctcagcca tcccttcctg attttccgct ttccagcgtt cggcacgcag
      541 acgacgggct tcattctgca tggttgtgct taccagaccg gagatattga catcatatat
      601 gccttgagca actgatagct gtcgctgtca actgtcactg taatacgctg cttcatagca
      661 tacctctttt tgacatactt cgggtataca tatcagtata tattcttata ccgcaaaaat
      721 cagcgcgcaa atacgcatac tgttatctgg cttttagtaa gccggatcca cgcgtttacg
      781 ccccgccctg ccactcatcg cagtactgtt gtaattcatt aagcattctg ccgacatgga
      841 agccatcaca aacggcatga tgaacctgaa tcgccagcgg catcagcacc ttgtcgcctt
      901 gcgtataata tttgcccatg gtgaaaacgg gggcgaagaa gttgtccata ttggccacgt
      961 ttaaatcaaa actggtgaaa ctcacccagg gattggctga gacgaaaaac atattctcaa
     1021 taaacccttt agggaaatag gccaggtttt caccgtaaca cgccacatct tgcgaatata
     1081 tgtgtagaaa ctgccggaaa tcgtcgtggt attcactcca gagcgatgaa aacgtttcag
     1141 tttgctcatg gaaaacggtg taacaagggt gaacactatc ccatatcacc agctcaccgt
     1201 ctttcattgc catacggaat tccggatgag cattcatcag gcgggcaaga atgtgaataa
     1261 aggccggata aaacttgtgc ttatttttct ttacggtctt taaaaaggcc gtaatatcca
     1321 gctgaacggt ctggttatag gtacattgag caactgactg aaatgcctca aaatgttctt
     1381 tacgatgcca ttgggatata tcaacggtgg tatatccagt gatttttttc tccattttag
     1441 cttccttagc tcctgaaaat ctcgataact caaaaaatac gcccggtagt gatcttattt
     1501 cattatggtg aaagttggaa cctcttgcgt gccgatcaac gtctcatttt cgccaaaagt
     1561 tggcccaggg cttcccggta tcaacaggga caccaggatt tatttattct gcgaagtgat
     1621 cttccgtcac aggtatttat tcggcgcaaa gtgcgtcggg tgatgctgcc aacttagcgg
     1681 ccgctaagtt ggcagcatca cccgcggccg ccatagtgac tggatatgtt gtgttttaca
     1741 gtattatgta gtctgttttt tatgcaaaat ctaatttaat atattgatat ttatatcatt
     1801 ttacgtttct cgttcagctt ttttgtacaa acttgtgatc gaattagtct gcgcgtcttt
     1861 cagggcttca tcgacagtct gacgaccgct ggcggcgttg atcaccgcag tacgcacggc
     1921 ataccagaaa gcggacatct gcgggatgtt cggcatgatt tcacctttct gggcgttttc
     1981 catggtggcg gcaatacgtg gatctttcgc caactcttcc tcgtaagact tcagcgctac
     2041 ggcacccagc ggtttgtctt tattaaccgc ttccagacct tcatcagtca gcagatagtt
     2101 ttcgaggaac tcttttgcca gctctttgtt cggactggcg gcgttaatac ctgcgctcag
     2161 cacgccaacg aacggtttgg atggttgacc cttgaaggtc ggcagtaccg ttacaccata
     2221 attcactttg ctggtgtcga tgttggacca tgcccacggg ccgttgatgg tcatcgctgt
     2281 ttcgccttta ttaaaggcag cttctgcgat ggagtaatcg gtgtctgcat tcatgtgttt
     2341 gtttttaatc aggtcaacca ggaaggtcag acccgctttc gcgccagcgt tatccacgcc
     2401 cacgtcttta atgtcgtact tgccgttttc atacttgaac gcataacccc cgtcagcagc
     2461 aatcagcggc caggtgaagt acggttcttg caggttgaac atcagcgcgc tcttaccttt
     2521 cgctttcagt tctttatcca gcgccgggat ctcttcccag gtttttggcg ggttcggcag
     2581 cagatctttg ttataaatca gcgataacgc ttcaacagcg atcgggtaag caatcagctt
     2641 gccgttgtaa cgtacggcat cccaggtaaa cggatacagc ttgtcctgga acgctttgtc
     2701 cggggtgatt tcagccaaca ggccagattg agcgtagcca ccaaagcggt cgtgtgccca
     2761 gaagataatg tcagggccat cgccagttgc cgcaacctgt gggaatttct cttccagttt
     2821 atccggatgc tcaacggtga ctttaattcc ggtatctttc tcgaatttct taccgacttc
     2881 agcgagaccg ttatagcctt tatcgccgtt aatccagatt accagtttac cttcttcgtg
     2941 atggtgatgg tgatggattt tcataatcta tggtccttgt tggtgaagtg ctcgtgaaaa
     3001 cacctaaacg gactggctgt ttcctgtgtg aaattgttat ccgctcacaa ttccacacat
     3061 tatacgagcc gatgattaat tgtcaacagc tcatttcaga atatttgcca gaaccgttat
     3121 gatgtcggcg caaaaaacat tatccagaac gggagtgcgc cttgagcgac acgaattatg
     3181 cagtgattta cgacctgcac agccatacca cagcttccga tggctgcctg acgccagaag
     3241 cattggtgca ccgtgcagtc gatgataagc tgtcaaacat gagaattgtg cctaatgagt
     3301 gagctaactt acattaattg cgttgcgctc actgcccgct ttccagtcgg gaaacctgtc
     3361 gtgccagctg cattaatgaa tcggccaacg cgcggggaga ggcggtttgc gtattgggcg
     3421 ccagggtggt ttttcttttc accagtgaga cgggcaacag ctgattgccc ttcaccgcct
     3481 ggccctgaga gagttgcagc aagcggtcca cgctggtttg ccccagcagg cgaaaatcct
     3541 gtttgatggt ggttaacggc gggatataac atgagctgtc ttcggtatcg tcgtatccca
     3601 ctaccgagat atccgcacca acgcgcagcc cggactcggt aatggcgcgc attgcgccca
     3661 gcgccatctg atcgttggca accagcatcg cagtgggaac gatgccctca ttcagcattt
     3721 gcatggtttg ttgaaaaccg gacatggcac tccagtcgcc ttcccgttcc gctatcggct
     3781 gaatttgatt gcgagtgaga tatttatgcc agccagccag acgcagacgc gccgagacag
     3841 aacttaatgg gcccgctaac agcgcgattt gctggtgacc caatgcgacc agatgctcca
     3901 cgcccagtcg cgtaccgtct tcatgggaga aaataatact gttgatgggt gtctggtcag
     3961 agacatcaag aaataacgcc ggaacattag tgcaggcagc ttccacagca atggcatcct
     4021 ggtcatccag cggatagtta atgatcagcc cactgacgcg ttgcgcgaga agattgtgca
     4081 ccgccgcttt acaggcttcg acgccgcttc gttctaccat cgacaccacc acgctggcac
     4141 ccagttgatc ggcgcgagat ttaatcgccg cgacaatttg cgacggcgcg tgcagggcca
     4201 gactggaggt ggcaacgcca atcagcaacg actgtttgcc cgccagttgt tgtgccacgc
     4261 ggttgggaat gtaattcagc tccgccatcg ccgcttccac tttttcccgc gttttcgcag
     4321 aaacgtggct ggcctggttc accacgcggg aaacggtctg ataagagaca ccggcatact
     4381 ctgcgacatc gtataacgtt actggtttca cattcaccac cctgaattga ctctcttccg
     4441 ggcgctatca tgccataccg cgaaaggttt tgcaccattc gatggtgtcg gaatttcggg
     4501 cagcgttggg tcctggccac gggtgcgcat gatcgtgctc ctgtcgttga ggacccggct
     4561 aggctggcgg ggttgcctta ctggttagca gaatgaatca ccgatacgcg agcgaacgtg
     4621 aagcgactgc tgctgcaaaa cgtctgcgac ctgagcaaca acatgaatgg tcttcggttt
     4681 ccgtgtttcg taaagtctgg aaacgcggaa gtcagcgccc tgcaccatta tgttccggat
     4741 ctgcatcgca ggatgctgct ggctaccctg tggaacacct acatctgtat taacgaagcg
     4801 ctggcattga ccctgagtga tttttctctg gtcccgccgc atccataccg ccagttgttt
     4861 accctcacaa cgttccagta accgggcatg ttcatcatca gtaacccgta tcgtgagcat
     4921 cctctctcgt ttcatcggta tcattacccc catgaacaga aatccccctt acacggaggc
     4981 atcagtgacc aaacaggaaa aaaccgccct taacatggcc cgctttatca gaagccagac
     5041 attaacgctt ctggagaaac tcaacgagct ggacgcggat gaacaggcag acatctgtga
     5101 atcgctgcac gaccacgctg atgagcttta ccgcagctgc ctcgcgcgtt tcggtgatga
     5161 cggtgaaaac ctctgacaca tgcagctccc ggagacggtc acagcttgtc tgtaagcgga
     5221 tgccgggagc agacaagccc gtcagggcgc gtcagcgggt gttggcgggt gtcggggcgc
     5281 agccatgacc cagtcacgta gcgatagcgg agtgtatact ggcttaacta tgcggcatca
     5341 gagcagattg tactgagagt gcaccatatg cggtgtgaaa taccgcacag atgcgtaagg
     5401 agaaaatacc gcatcaggcg ctcttccgct tcctcgctca ctgactcgct gcgctcggtc
     5461 gttcggctgc ggcgagcggt atcagctcac tcaaaggcgg taatacggtt atccacagaa
     5521 tcaggggata acgcaggaaa gaacatgtga gcaaaaggcc agcaaaaggc caggaaccgt
     5581 aaaaaggccg cgttgctggc gtttttccat aggctccgcc cccctgacga gcatcacaaa
     5641 aatcgacgct caagtcagag gtggcgaaac ccgacaggac tataaagata ccaggcgttt
     5701 ccccctggaa gctccctcgt gcgctctcct gttccgaccc tgccgcttac cggatacctg
     5761 tccgcctttc tcccttcggg aagcgtggcg ctttctcata gctcacgctg taggtatctc
     5821 agttcggtgt aggtcgttcg ctccaagctg ggctgtgtgc acgaaccccc cgttcagccc
     5881 gaccgctgcg ccttatccgg taactatcgt cttgagtcca acccggtaag acacgactta
     5941 tcgccactgg cagcagccac tggtaacagg attagcagag cgaggtatgt aggcggtgct
     6001 acagagttct tgaagtggtg gcctaactac ggctacacta gaaggacagt atttggtatc
     6061 tgcgctctgc tgaagccagt taccttcgga aaaagagttg gtagctcttg atccggcaaa
     6121 caaaccaccg ctggtagcgg tggttttttt gtttgcaagc agcagattac gcgcagaaaa
     6181 aaaggatctc aagaagatcc tttgatcttt tctacggggt ctgacgctca gtggaacgaa
     6241 aactcacgtt aagggatttt ggtcatgaga ttatcaaaaa ggatcttcac ctagatcctt
     6301 tnnnnnnnnn nnnnnnnnnn nnnnnnnnnn nnnnnnnnnn nnnnnnnnnn nnnnnnnnnn
     6361 nnnnnnnnnn nnnnnnnnnn nnnnnnnnnn nnnnnnnnnn nnnnnnnnnn nnnnnnnnnn
     6421 nnnnnncnnn nnnnnnnnnn nnnnnnnnnn nnnnnnnnnn nnnnnnnnnn nnnnnnnnnn
     6481 nnnnnnnnnn nnnnnnnnnn nnnnnnnnnn nnnnnnnnnn nnnnnnnnnn nnnnnnnnnn
     6541 nnnnnnnnnn nnnnnnnnnn nnnnnnnncc tttgacgttg gagtccacgt tctttaatag
     6601 tggactcttg ttccaaactg gaacaacact caaccctatc tcgggctatt cttttgattt
     6661 ataagggatt ttgccgattt cggcctattg gttaaaaaat gagctgattt aacaaaaatt
     6721 taacgcgaat tttaacaaaa tattaacgtt tacaatttaa atatttgctt atacaatctt
     6781 cctgtttttg gggcttttct gattatcaac cggggtaaat caatctaaag tatatatgag
     6841 taaacttggt ctgacagtta ccaatgctta atcagtgagg cacctatctc agcgatctgt
     6901 ctatttcgtt catccatagt tgcctgactc cccgtcgtgt agataactac gatacgggag
     6961 ggcttaccat ctggccccag tgctgcaatg ataccgcgag acccacgctc accggctcca
     7021 gatttatcag caataaacca gccagccgga agggccgagc gcagaagtgg tcctgcaact
     7081 ttatccgcct ccatccagtc tattaattgt tgccgggaag ctagagtaag tagttcgcca
     7141 gttaatagtt tgcgcaacgt tgttgccatt gctacaggca tcgtggtgtc acgctcgtcg
     7201 tttggtatgg cttcattcag ctccggttcc caacgatcaa ggcgagttac atgatccccc
     7261 atgttgtgca aaaaagcggt tagctccttc ggtcctccga tcgttgtcag aagtaagttg
     7321 gccgcagtgt tatcactcat ggttatggca gcactgcata attctcttac tgtcatgcca
     7381 tccgtaagat gcttttctgt gactggtgag tactcaacca agtcattctg agaatagtgt
     7441 atgcggcgac cgagttgctc ttgcccggcg tcaacacggg ataataccgc gccacatagc
     7501 agaactttaa aagtgctcat cattgggaaa cgttcttcgg ggcgaaaact ctcaaggatc
     7561 ttaccgctgt tgagatccag ttcgatgtaa cccactcgtg cacccaactg atcttcagca
     7621 tcttttactt tcaccagcgt ttctgggtga gcaaaaacag gaaggcaaaa tgccgcaaaa
     7681 aagggaataa gggcgacacg gaaatgttga atactcatac tcttcctttt tcaatattat
     7741 tgaagcattt atcagggtta ttgtctcatg agcggataca tatttgaatg tatttagaaa
     7801 aataaacaaa agagtttgta gaaacgcaaa aaggccatcc gtcaggatgg ccttctgctt
     7861 aatttgatgc ctggcagttt atggcgggcg tcctgcccgc caccctccgg gccgttgctt
     7921 cgcaacgttc aaatccgctc ccggcggatt tgtcctactc aggagagcgt tcaccgacaa
     7981 acaacagata aaacgaaagg cccagtcttt cgactgagcc tttcgtttta tttgatgcct
     8041 ggcagttccc tactctcgca tggggagacc ccacactacc atcggcgcta cggcgtttca
     8101 cttctgagtt cggcatgggg tcaggtggga ccaccgcgct actgccgcca ggcaaattct
     8161 gttttatcag accgcttctg cgttctgatt taatctgtat caggctgaaa atcttatctc
     8221 atccgccaaa acagccaagc tgccattcgc cattcaggct gcgcaactgt tgggaagggc
     8281 gatcggtgcg ggcctcttcg ctattacgcc agctggcgaa agggggatgt gctgcaaggc
     8341 gattaagttg ggtaacgcca gggttttccc agtcacgacg ttgtaaaacg acggccagtg
     8401 ccaagctatc accactttgt acaagaaagc tgaacgagaa acgtaaa
//
