>Addgene plasmid #11085 | pDEST-HisMBP | addgene partial sequence | sequence record 37205 | tac-promoter 5'-GAGCGGATAACAATTTCACACAGG-3'
TTTCACGAGCACTTCACCAACAAGGACCATAGATTATGAAAATCCATCACCATCACCATCACGAAGAAGG
TAAACTGGTAATCTGGATTAACGGCGATAAAGGCTATAACGGTCTCGCTGAAGTCGGTAAGAAATTCGAG
AAAGATACCGGAATTAAAGTCACCGTTGAGCATCCGGATAAACTGGAAGAGAAATTCCCACAGGTTGCGG
CAACTGGCGATGGCCCTGACATTATCTTCTGGGCACACGACCGCTTTGGTGGCTACGCTCAATCTGGCCT
GTTGGCTGAAATCACCCCGGACAAAGCGTTCCAGGACAAGCTGTATCCGTTTACCTGGGATGCCGTACGT
TACAACGGCAAGCTGATTGCTTACCCGATCGCTGTTGAAGCGTTATCGCTGATTTATAACAAAGATCTGC
TGCCGAACCCGCCAAAAACCTGGGAAGAGATCCCGGCGCTGGATAAAGAACTGAAAGCGAAAGGTAAGAG
CGCGCTGATGTTCAACCTGCAAGAACCGTACTTCACCTGGCCGCTGATTGCTGCTGACGGGGGTTATGCG
TTCAAGTATGAAAACGGCAAGTACGACATTAAAGACGTGGGCGTGGATAACGCTGGCGCGAAAGCGGGTC
TGACCTTCCTGGTTGACCTGATTAAAA
