>Addgene plasmid #11085 | pDEST-HisMBP | addgene partial sequence | sequence record 114622 | lacI-F 5'-GCTTGCTGCAACTCTCTCAG-3'
AAAGAAAAACCACCCTGGCGCCCAATACGCAAACCGCCTCTCCCCGCGCGTTGGCCGATTCATTAATGCA
GCTGGCACGACAGGTTTCCCGACTGGAAAGCGGGCAGTGAGCGCAACGCAATTAATGTAAGTTAGCTCAC
TCATTAGGCACAATTCTCATGTTTGACAGCTTATCATCGACTGCACGGTGCACCAATGCTTCTGGCGTCA
GGCAGCCATCGGAAGCTGTGGTATGGCTGTGCAGGTCGTAAATCACTGCATAATTCGTGTCGCTCAAGGC
GCACTCCCGTTCTGGATAATGTTTTTTGCGCCGACATCATAACGGTTCTGGCAAATATTCTGAAATGAGC
TGTTGACAATTAATCATCGGCTCGTATAATGTGTGGAATTGTGAGCGGATAACAATTTCACACAGGAAAC
AGCCAGTCCGTTTAGGTGTTTTCACGAGCACTTCACCAACAAGGACCATAGATTATGAAAATCCATCACC
ATCACCATCACGAAGAAGGTAAACTGGTAATCTGGATTAACGGCGATAAAGGCTATAACGGTCTCGCTGA
AGTCGGTAAGAAATTCGAGAAAGATACCGGAATTAAAGTCACCGTTGAGCATCCGGATAAACTGGAAGAG
AAATTCCCACAGGTTGCGGCAACTGGCGATGGCCCTGACATTATCTTCTGGGCACACGACCGCTTTGGTG
GCTACGCTCAATCTGGCCTGTTGGCTGAAATCACCCCGGACAAAGCGTTCCAGGACAAGCTGTATCCGTT
TACCTGGGATGCCGTACGTTACAACGGCAAGCTGATTGCTTACCCGATCGCTGTTGAAGCGTTATCG
