>Addgene plasmid #11085 | pDEST-HisMBP | addgene partial sequence | sequence record 114626 | ccdB-Fwd 5'-GCATGATGACCACCGATATG-3'
CTGATCTCAGCCACCGCGAAAATGACATCAAAAACGCCATTAACCTGATGTTCTGGGGAATATAAATGTC
AGGCTCCCTTATACACAGCCAGTCTGCAGGTCGACCATAGTGACTGGATATGTTGTGTTTTACAGTATTA
TGTAGTCTGTTTTTTATGCAAAATCTAATTTAATATATTGATATTTATATCATTTTACGTTTCTCGTTCA
GCTTTCTTGTACAAAGTGGTGATAGCTTGGCACTGGCCGTCGTTTTACAACGTCGTGACTGGGAAAACCC
TGGCGTTACCCAACTTAATCGCCTTGCAGCACATCCCCCTTTCGCCAGCTGGCGTAATAGCGAAGAGGCC
CGCACCGATCGCCCTTCCCAACAGTTGCGCAGCCTGAATGGCGAATGGCAGCTTGGCTGTTTTGGCGGAT
GAGATAAGATTTTCAGCCTGATACAGATTAAATCAGAACGCAGAAGCGGTCTGATAAAACAGAATTTGCC
TGGCGGCAGTAGCGCGGTGGTCCCACCTGACCCCATGCCGAACTCAGAAGTGAAACGCCGTAGCGCCGAT
GGTAGTGTGGGGTCTCCCCATGCGAGAGTAGGGAACTGCCAGGCATCAAATAAAACGAAAGGCTCAGTCG
AAAGACTGGGCCTTTCGTTTTATCTGTTGTTTGTCGGTGAACGCTCTCCTGAGTAGGACAAATCCGCCGG
GAGCGGATTTGAACGTTGCGAAGCAACGG
