>Addgene plasmid #11085 | pDEST-HisMBP | addgene partial sequence | sequence record 114641 | CAT-R 5'-GCAACTGACTGAAATGCCTC-3'
ACGGTGGTATATCCAGTGATTTTTTTCTCCATTTTAGCTTCCTTAGCTCCTGAAAATCTCGATAACTCAA
AAAATACGCCCGGTAGTGATCTTATTTCATTATGGTGAAAGTTGGAACCTCTTGCGTGCCGATCAACGTC
TCATTTTCGCCAAAAGTTGGCCCAGGGCTTCCCGGTATCAACAGGGACACCAGGATTTATTTATTCTGCG
AAGTGATCTTCCGTCACAGGTATTTATTCGGCGCAAAGTGCGTCGGGTGA
